Addgene plasmid #172879: pet-15b-ultraID
Purpose: expresses ultraID in E. coli
Depositing lab: Julien Béthune. Depositing organization: Hochschule fuer Angewandte Wissenschaften Hamburg. Publication: Engineering of ultraID, a compact and hyperactive enzyme for proximity-dependent biotinylation in living cells. Kubitz L, Bitsch S, Zhao X, Schmitt K, Deweid L, Roehrig A, Barazzone EC, Valerius O, Kolmar H, Bethune J. Commun Biol. 2022 Jul 4;5(1):657. doi: 10.1038/s42003-022-03604-5. PubMed 35788163.
Backbone
  Vector backbone: pET-15b
  Backbone manufacturer: Novagen (EMD Millipore)
  Backbone size w/o insert (bp): 5657
  Total vector size (bp): 6224
  Vector type: Bacterial Expression
Growth in bacteria
  Bacterial resistance: Ampicillin, 100 μg/mL
  Growth temperature: 37°C
  Growth strain: DH5alpha
  Copy number: Low Copy
Gene/Insert
  Gene/Insert name: ultraID
  Species: aquifex aeolicus
  Insert size (bp): 567
  Mutation: fragment ([aa2-171]) of aquifex aeolicus BirA with the substitutions R40G and L41P
  Promoter: T7
  Tag / fusion protein: myc (N terminal on backbone)
  Cloning method: Restriction Enzyme; 5′ cloning site NcoI (not destroyed); 3′ cloning site SmaI (destroyed during cloning)
  Sequencing primers: 5′ taatacgactcactatagg; 3′ tagaggccccaaggggttatg
Resource information
  A portion of this plasmid was derived from a plasmid made by: the insert sequence is derived from Addgene number 74223
Terms and licenses: Academic/Nonprofit Terms; Industry Terms: Not Available to Industry
How to cite: pet-15b-ultraID was a gift from Julien Béthune (Addgene plasmid # 172879 ; http://n2t.net/addgene:172879 ; RRID:Addgene_172879)
