[The description below was written by a language model from this plasmid's Addgene catalogue record and pLannotate feature annotations shown in this document.]
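Description:
pet-15b-ultraID is a bacterial expression plasmid built on the Novagen pET-15b backbone for producing the proximity-labelling enzyme ultraID in E. coli. It is propagated through a pBR322-type ColE1 origin accompanied by the bom region and the rop gene, which keeps copy number low, as the catalogue notes. It is selected with ampicillin through the bla β-lactamase gene under its own promoter. Scattered fragments of the tetracycline resistance gene and its promoter are non-functional remnants of the pBR322 ancestry of the backbone.

The insert is a 567 bp sequence encoding ultraID, a truncated form (residues 2–171) of the Aquifex aeolicus biotin protein ligase BirA carrying the R40G and L41P substitutions. The feature table recognises it as a fragment of BioID2, the promiscuous R40G ligase from which the record says the insert was derived. It was cloned between NcoI and SmaI, and the catalogue lists an N-terminal myc tag. That tag is not separately annotated in the feature table, although there is unannotated space between the ribosome binding site and the BioID2 match. Expression is driven by a T7 promoter followed by a lac operator and the T7 gene 10 ribosome binding site, and transcription ends at the T7 terminator. A short annotated match to a T7 gene 10-derived sequence lies just before the terminator. The plasmid-borne lacI gene supplies lac repressor, so transcription is held off until IPTG is added in a host that provides T7 RNA polymerase. The construct is intended for recombinant production of ultraID, a compact and hyperactive enzyme for proximity-dependent biotinylation.
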