Features (pLannotate 1.2.2; 19 found; start..end, strand, type, name):
    104..208     +  promoter       AmpR promoter: bla
    209..1069    +  CDS            AmpR: β-lactamase; bla; confers resistance to ampicillin, carbenicillin, and related antibiotics
   1240..1828    +  rep_origin     ori: high-copy-number ColE1/pMB1/pBR322/pUC origin of replication
   2014..2153    -  misc_feature   bom: basis of mobility region from pBR322
   2255..2446    -  CDS            rop: Rop protein, which maintains plasmids at low copy number; rop
   2463..2843    +  CDS            YPB1_ECOLX: Protein predicted: Swiss-Prot protein existence level 4. From Escherichia coli.
   3085..3709    -  CDS            TcR (fragment): tetracycline efflux protein; tet; confers resistance to tetracycline
   3724..3745    -  protein_bind   CAP binding site: CAP binding activates transcription in the presence of cAMP. E. coli catabolite activator protein
   3758..4840    -  CDS            lacI: lac repressor; lacI; The lac repressor binds to the lac operator to inhibit transcription in E. coli. This inhibition can be relieved by adding lactose or isopropyl-β-D-thiogalactopyranoside (IPTG).
   4841..4918    -  promoter       lacI promoter: lacI
   4926..5205    -  CDS            TcR (fragment): tetracycline efflux protein; tet; confers resistance to tetracycline
   5227..5245    +  promoter       T7 promoter: promoter for bacteriophage T7 RNA polymerase
   5246..5270    +  protein_bind   lac operator: The lac repressor binds to the lac operator to inhibit transcription in E. coli. This inhibition can be relieved by adding lactose or isopropyl-β-D-thiogalactopyranoside (IPTG). lac repressor encoded by lacI
   5285..5307    +  RBS            RBS: efficient ribosome binding site from bacteriophage T7 gene 10 (Olins and Rangwala, 1989)
   5350..5859    +  CDS            BioID2 (fragment): promiscuous R40G mutant of a biotin protein ligase from Aquifex aeolicus (Kim et al., 2016)
   5905..5954    +  CDS            SET1 (fragment): solubility-enhancement tag derived from T7 phage gene 10B
   5962..6009    +  terminator     T7 terminator: transcription terminator for bacteriophage T7 RNA polymerase
   6032..6136    -  CDS            TcR (fragment): tetracycline efflux protein; tet; confers resistance to tetracycline
   6184..6212    -  promoter       tet promoter: E. coli promoter for tetracycline efflux protein gene
>Addgene plasmid #172879 | pet-15b-ultraID | addgene full sequence | sequence record 340528 | Addgene NGS Result
TTCTTGAAGACGAAAGGGCCTCGTGATACGCCTATTTTTATAGGTTAATGTCATGATAATAATGGTTTCT
TAGACGTCAGGTGGCACTTTTCGGGGAAATGTGCGCGGAACCCCTATTTGTTTATTTTTCTAAATACATT
CAAATATGTATCCGCTCATGAGACAATAACCCTGATAAATGCTTCAATAATATTGAAAAAGGAAGAGTAT
GAGTATTCAACATTTCCGTGTCGCCCTTATTCCCTTTTTTGCGGCATTTTGCCTTCCTGTTTTTGCTCAC
CCAGAAACGCTGGTGAAAGTAAAAGATGCTGAAGATCAGTTGGGTGCACGAGTGGGTTACATCGAACTGG
ATCTCAACAGCGGTAAGATCCTTGAGAGTTTTCGCCCCGAAGAACGTTTTCCAATGATGAGCACTTTTAA
AGTTCTGCTATGTGGCGCGGTATTATCCCGTGTTGACGCCGGGCAAGAGCAACTCGGTCGCCGCATACAC
TATTCTCAGAATGACTTGGTTGAGTACTCACCAGTCACAGAAAAGCATCTTACGGATGGCATGACAGTAA
GAGAATTATGCAGTGCTGCCATAACCATGAGTGATAACACTGCGGCCAACTTACTTCTGACAACGATCGG
AGGACCGAAGGAGCTAACCGCTTTTTTGCACAACATGGGGGATCATGTAACTCGCCTTGATCGTTGGGAA
CCGGAGCTGAATGAAGCCATACCAAACGACGAGCGTGACACCACGATGCCTGCAGCAATGGCAACAACGT
TGCGCAAACTATTAACTGGCGAACTACTTACTCTAGCTTCCCGGCAACAATTAATAGACTGGATGGAGGC
GGATAAAGTTGCAGGACCACTTCTGCGCTCGGCCCTTCCGGCTGGCTGGTTTATTGCTGATAAATCTGGA
GCCGGTGAGCGTGGGTCTCGCGGTATCATTGCAGCACTGGGGCCAGATGGTAAGCCCTCCCGTATCGTAG
TTATCTACACGACGGGGAGTCAGGCAACTATGGATGAACGAAATAGACAGATCGCTGAGATAGGTGCCTC
ACTGATTAAGCATTGGTAACTGTCAGACCAAGTTTACTCATATATACTTTAGATTGATTTAAAACTTCAT
TTTTAATTTAAAAGGATCTAGGTGAAGATCCTTTTTGATAATCTCATGACCAAAATCCCTTAACGTGAGT
TTTCGTTCCACTGAGCGTCAGACCCCGTAGAAAAGATCAAAGGATCTTCTTGAGATCCTTTTTTTCTGCG
CGTAATCTGCTGCTTGCAAACAAAAAAACCACCGCTACCAGCGGTGGTTTGTTTGCCGGATCAAGAGCTA
CCAACTCTTTTTCCGAAGGTAACTGGCTTCAGCAGAGCGCAGATACCAAATACTGTCCTTCTAGTGTAGC
CGTAGTTAGGCCACCACTTCAAGAACTCTGTAGCACCGCCTACATACCTCGCTCTGCTAATCCTGTTACC
AGTGGCTGCTGCCAGTGGCGATAAGTCGTGTCTTACCGGGTTGGACTCAAGACGATAGTTACCGGATAAG
GCGCAGCGGTCGGGCTGAACGGGGGGTTCGTGCACACAGCCCAGCTTGGAGCGAACGACCTACACCGAAC
TGAGATACCTACAGCGTGAGCTATGAGAAAGCGCCACGCTTCCCGAAGGGAGAAAGGCGGACAGGTATCC
GGTAAGCGGCAGGGTCGGAACAGGAGAGCGCACGAGGGAGCTTCCAGGGGGAAACGCCTGGTATCTTTAT
AGTCCTGTCGGGTTTCGCCACCTCTGACTTGAGCGTCGATTTTTGTGATGCTCGTCAGGGGGGCGGAGCC
TATGGAAAAACGCCAGCAACGCGGCCTTTTTACGGTTCCTGGCCTTTTGCTGGCCTTTTGCTCACATGTT
CTTTCCTGCGTTATCCCCTGATTCTGTGGATAACCGTATTACCGCCTTTGAGTGAGCTGATACCGCTCGC
CGCAGCCGAACGACCGAGCGCAGCGAGTCAGTGAGCGAGGAAGCGGAAGAGCGCCTGATGCGGTATTTTC
TCCTTACGCATCTGTGCGGTATTTCACACCGCAATGGTGCACTCTCAGTACAATCTGCTCTGATGCCGCA
TAGTTAAGCCAGTATACACTCCGCTATCGCTACGTGACTGGGTCATGGCTGCGCCCCGACACCCGCCAAC
ACCCGCTGACGCGCCCTGACGGGCTTGTCTGCTCCCGGCATCCGCTTACAGACAAGCTGTGACCGTCTCC
GGGAGCTGCATGTGTCAGAGGTTTTCACCGTCATCACCGAAACGCGCGAGGCAGCTGCGGTAAAGCTCAT
CAGCGTGGTCGTGAAGCGATTCACAGATGTCTGCCTGTTCATCCGCGTCCAGCTCGTTGAGTTTCTCCAG
AAGCGTTAATGTCTGGCTTCTGATAAAGCGGGCCATGTTAAGGGCGGTTTTTTCCTGTTTGGTCACTGAT
GCCTCCGTGTAAGGGGGATTTCTGTTCATGGGGGTAATGATACCGATGAAACGAGAGAGGATGCTCACGA
TACGGGTTACTGATGATGAACATGCCCGGTTACTGGAACGTTGTGAGGGTAAACAACTGGCGGTATGGAT
GCGGCGGGACCAGAGAAAAATCACTCAGGGTCAATGCCAGCGCTTCGTTAATACAGATGTAGGTGTTCCA
CAGGGTAGCCAGCAGCATCCTGCGATGCAGATCCGGAACATAATGGTGCAGGGCGCTGACTTCCGCGTTT
CCAGACTTTACGAAACACGGAAACCGAAGACCATTCATGTTGTTGCTCAGGTCGCAGACGTTTTGCAGCA
GCAGTCGCTTCACGTTCGCTCGCGTATCGGTGATTCATTCTGCTAACCAGTAAGGCAACCCCGCCAGCCT
AGCCGGGTCCTCAACGACAGGAGCACGATCATGCGCACCCGTGGCCAGGACCCAACGCTGCCCGAGATGC
GCCGCGTGCGGCTGCTGGAGATGGCGGACGCGATGGATATGTTCTGCCAAGGGTTGGTTTGCGCATTCAC
AGTTCTCCGCAAGAATTGATTGGCTCCAATTCTTGGAGTGGTGAATCCGTTAGCGAGGTGCCGCCGGCTT
CCATTCAGGTCGAGGTGGCCCGGCTCCATGCACCGCGACGCAACGCGGGGAGGCAGACAAGGTATAGGGC
GGCGCCTACAATCCATGCCAACCCGTTCCATGTGCTCGCCGAGGCGGCATAAATCGCCGTGACGATCAGC
GGTCCAATGATCGAAGTTAGGCTGGTAAGAGCCGCGAGCGATCCTTGAAGCTGTCCCTGATGGTCGTCAT
CTACCTGCCTGGACAGCATGGCCTGCAACGCGGGCATCCCGATGCCGCCGGAAGCGAGAAGAATCATAAT
GGGGAAGGCCATCCAGCCTCGCGTCGCGAACGCCAGCAAGACGTAGCCCAGCGCGTCGGCCGCCATGCCG
GCGATAATGGCCTGCTTCTCGCCGAAACGTTTGGTGGCGGGACCAGTGACGAAGGCTTGAGCGAGGGCGT
GCAAGATTCCGAATACCGCAAGCGACAGGCCGATCATCGTCGCGCTCCAGCGAAAGCGGTCCTCGCCGAA
AATGACCCAGAGCGCTGCCGGCACCTGTCCTACGAGTTGCATGATAAAGAAGACAGTCATAAGTGCGGCG
ACGATAGTCATGCCCCGCGCCCACCGGAAGGAGCTGACTGGGTTGAAGGCTCTCAAGGGCATCGGTCGAG
ATCCCGGTGCCTAATGAGTGAGCTAACTTACATTAATTGCGTTGCGCTCACTGCCCGCTTTCCAGTCGGG
AAACCTGTCGTGCCAGCTGCATTAATGAATCGGCCAACGCGCGGGGAGAGGCGGTTTGCGTATTGGGCGC
CAGGGTGGTTTTTCTTTTCACCAGTGAGACGGGCAACAGCTGATTGCCCTTCACCGCCTGGCCCTGAGAG
AGTTGCAGCAAGCGGTCCACGCTGGTTTGCCCCAGCAGGCGAAAATCCTGTTTGATGGTGGTTAACGGCG
GGATATAACATGAGCTGTCTTCGGTATCGTCGTATCCCACTACCGAGATATCCGCACCAACGCGCAGCCC
GGACTCGGTAATGGCGCGCATTGCGCCCAGCGCCATCTGATCGTTGGCAACCAGCATCGCAGTGGGAACG
ATGCCCTCATTCAGCATTTGCATGGTTTGTTGAAAACCGGACATGGCACTCCAGTCGCCTTCCCGTTCCG
CTATCGGCTGAATTTGATTGCGAGTGAGATATTTATGCCAGCCAGCCAGACGCAGACGCGCCGAGACAGA
ACTTAATGGGCCCGCTAACAGCGCGATTTGCTGGTGACCCAATGCGACCAGATGCTCCACGCCCAGTCGC
GTACCGTCTTCATGGGAGAAAATAATACTGTTGATGGGTGTCTGGTCAGAGACATCAAGAAATAACGCCG
GAACATTAGTGCAGGCAGCTTCCACAGCAATGGCATCCTGGTCATCCAGCGGATAGTTAATGATCAGCCC
ACTGACGCGTTGCGCGAGAAGATTGTGCACCGCCGCTTTACAGGCTTCGACGCCGCTTCGTTCTACCATC
GACACCACCACGCTGGCACCCAGTTGATCGGCGCGAGATTTAATCGCCGCGACAATTTGCGACGGCGCGT
GCAGGGCCAGACTGGAGGTGGCAACGCCAATCAGCAACGACTGTTTGCCCGCCAGTTGTTGTGCCACGCG
GTTGGGAATGTAATTCAGCTCCGCCATCGCCGCTTCCACTTTTTCCCGCGTTTTCGCAGAAACGTGGCTG
GCCTGGTTCACCACGCGGGAAACGGTCTGATAAGAGACACCGGCATACTCTGCGACATCGTATAACGTTA
CTGGTTTCACATTCACCACCCTGAATTGACTCTCTTCCGGGCGCTATCATGCCATACCGCGAAAGGTTTT
GCGCCATTCGATGGTGTCCGGGATCTCGACGCTCTCCCTTATGCGACTCCTGCATTAGGAAGCAGCCCAG
TAGTAGGTTGAGGCCGTTGAGCACCGCCGCCGCAAGGAATGGTGCATGCAAGGAGATGGCGCCCAACAGT
CCCCCGGCCACGGGGCCTGCCACCATACCCACGCCGAAACAAGCGCTCATGAGCCCGAAGTGGCGAGCCC
GATCTTCCCCATCGGTGATGTCGGCGATATAGGCGCCAGCAACCGCACCTGTGGCGCCGGTGATGCCGGC
CACGATGCGTCCGGCGTAGAGGATCGAGATCTCGATCCCGCGAAATTAATACGACTCACTATAGGGGAAT
TGTGAGCGGATAACAATTCCCCTCTAGAAATAATTTTGTTTAACTTTAAGAAGGAGATATACCATGGAAC
AAAAACTCATCTCAGAAGAGGATCTCGACTTCAAGAACCTGATCTGGCTGAAGGAGGTGGACAGCACCCA
GGAGAGACTGAAGGAGTGGAACGTGTCCTACGGCACCGCCCTGGTGGCCGACAGACAGACCAAGGGCAGA
GGCGGCCCGGGCAGAAAGTGGCTGAGCCAGGAGGGCGGCCTGTACTTCAGCTTCCTGCTGAACCCCAAGG
AGTTCGAGAACCTGCTGCAGCTGCCCCTGGTGCTGGGCCTGAGCGTGAGCGAGGCCCTGGAGGAGATCAC
CGAGATCCCCTTCAGCCTGAAGTGGCCCAACGACGTGTACTTCCAGGAGAAGAAGGTGAGCGGCGTGCTG
TGCGAGCTGAGCAAGGACAAGCTGATCGTGGGCATCGGCATCAACGTGAACCAGAGAGAGATCCCCGAGG
AGATCAAGGACAGAGCCACCACCCTGTACGAGATCACCGGCAAGGACTGGGACAGAAAGGAGGTGCTGCT
GAAGGTGCTGAAGAGAATCAGCGAGAACCTGAAGAAGTTCAAGGAGAAGTGAACGCGTATAGGGGTATCC
CCCTGCCCCCTCAGTGAGGATCCGGCTGCTAACAAAGCCCGAAAGGAAGCTGAGTTGGCTGCTGCCACCG
CTGAGCAATAACTAGCATAACCCCTTGGGGCCTCTAAACGGGTCTTGAGGGGTTTTTTGCTGAAAGGAGG
AACTATATCCGGATATCCCGCAAGAGGCCCGGCAGTACCGGCATAACCAAGCCTATGCCTACAGCATCCA
GGGTGACGGTGCCGAGGATGACGATGAGCGCATTGTTAGATTTCATACACGGTGCCTGACTGCGTTAGCA
ATTTAACTGTGATAAACTACCGCATTAAAGCTTATCGATGATAAGCTGTCAAACATGAGAA
